>Addgene plasmid #148892 | pnEA-NvM-HsHelz_1643-1792del1746-1764-GB1His6_AH | depositor full sequence | sequence record 291340 | Full Sequence
TTCTTGAAGACGAAAGGGCCTCGTGATACGCCTATTTTTATAGGTTAATGTCATGATAATAATGGTTTCT
TAGACGTCAGGTGGCACTTTTCGGGGAAATGTGCGCGGAACCCCTATTTGTTTATTTTTCTAAATACATT
CAAATATGTATCCGCTCATGAGACAATAACCCTGATAAATGCTTCAATAATATTGAAAAAGGAAGAGTAT
GAGTATTCAACATTTCCGTGTCGCCCTTATTCCCTTTTTTGCGGCATTTTGCCTTCCTGTTTTTGCTCAC
CCAGAAACGCTGGTGAAAGTAAAAGATGCTGAAGATCAGTTGGGTGCACGAGTGGGTTACATCGAACTGG
ATCTCAACAGCGGTAAGATCCTTGAGAGTTTTCGCCCCGAAGAACGTTTTCCAATGATGAGCACTTTTAA
AGTTCTGCTATGTGGCGCGGTATTATCCCGTGTTGACGCCGGGCAAGAGCAACTCGGTCGCCGCATACAC
TATTCTCAGAATGACTTGGTTGAGTACTCACCAGTCACAGAAAAGCATCTTACGGATGGCATGACAGTAA
GAGAATTATGCAGTGCTGCCATAACCATGAGTGATAACACTGCGGCCAACTTACTTCTGACAACGATCGG
AGGACCGAAGGAGCTAACCGCTTTTTTGCACAACATGGGGGATCATGTAACTCGCCTTGATCGTTGGGAA
CCGGAGCTGAATGAAGCCATACCAAACGACGAGCGTGACACCACGATGCCTGCAGCAATGGCAACAACGT
TGCGCAAACTATTAACTGGCGAACTACTTACTCTAGCTTCCCGGCAACAATTAATAGACTGGATGGAGGC
GGATAAAGTTGCAGGACCACTTCTGCGCTCGGCCCTTCCGGCTGGCTGGTTTATTGCTGATAAATCTGGA
GCCGGTGAGCGTGGGTCTCGCGGTATCATTGCAGCACTGGGGCCAGATGGTAAGCCCTCCCGTATCGTAG
TTATCTACACGACGGGGAGTCAGGCAACTATGGATGAACGAAATAGACAGATCGCTGAGATAGGTGCCTC
ACTGATTAAGCATTGGTAACTGTCAGACCAAGTTTACTCATATATACTTTAGATTGATTTAAAACTTCAT
TTTTAATTTAAAAGGATCTAGGTGAAGATCCTTTTTGATAATCTCATGACCAAAATCCCTTAACGTGAGT
TTTCGTTCCACTGAGCGTCAGACCCCGTAGAAAAGATCAAAGGATCTTCTTGAGATCCTTTTTTTCTGCG
CGTAATCTGCTGCTTGCAAACAAAAAAACCACCGCTACCAGCGGTGGTTTGTTTGCCGGATCAAGAGCTA
CCAACTCTTTTTCCGAAGGTAACTGGCTTCAGCAGAGCGCAGATACCAAATACTGTCCTTCTAGTGTAGC
CGTAGTTAGGCCACCACTTCAAGAACTCTGTAGCACCGCCTACATACCTCGCTCTGCTAATCCTGTTACC
AGTGGCTGCTGCCAGTGGCGATAAGTCGTGTCTTACCGGGTTGGACTCAAGACGATAGTTACCGGATAAG
GCGCAGCGGTCGGGCTGAACGGGGGGTTCGTGCACACAGCCCAGCTTGGAGCGAACGACCTACACCGAAC
TGAGATACCTACAGCGTGAGCTATGAGAAAGCGCCACGCTTCCCGAAGGGAGAAAGGCGGACAGGTATCC
GGTAAGCGGCAGGGTCGGAACAGGAGAGCGCACGAGGGAGCTTCCAGGGGGAAACGCCTGGTATCTTTAT
AGTCCTGTCGGGTTTCGCCACCTCTGACTTGAGCGTCGATTTTTGTGATGCTCGTCAGGGGGGCGGAGCC
TATGGAAAAACGCCAGCAACGCGGCCTTTTTACGGTTCCTGGCCTTTTGCTGGCCTTTTGCTCACATGTT
CTTTCCTGCGTTATCCCCTGATTCTGTGGATAACCGTATTACCGCCTTTGAGTGAGCTGATACCGCTCGC
CGCAGCCGAACGACCGAGCGCAGCGAGTCAGTGAGCGAGGAAGCGGAAGAGCGCCTGATGCGGTATTTTC
TCCTTACGCATCTGTGCGGTATTTCACACCGCATATATGGTGCACTCTCAGTACAATCTGCTCTGATGCC
GCATAGTTAAGCCAGTATACACTCCGCTATCGCTACGTGACTGGGTCATGGCTGCGCCCCGACACCCGCC
AACACCCGCTGACGCGCCCTGACGGGCTTGTCTGCTCCCGGCATCCGCTTACAGACAAGCTGTGACCGTC
TCCGGGAGCTGCATGTGTCAGAGGTTTTCACCGTCATCACCGAAACGCGCGAGGCAGCTGCGGTAAAGCT
CATCAGCGTGGTCGTGAAGCGATTCACAGATGTCTGCCTGTTCATCCGCGTCCAGCTCGTTGAGTTTCTC
CAGAAGCGTTAATGTCTGGCTTCTGATAAAGCGGGCCATGTTAAGGGCGGTTTTTTCCTGTTTGGTCACT
GATGCCTCCGTGTAAGGGGGATTTCTGTTCATGGGGGTAATGATACCGATGAAACGAGAGAGGATGCTCA
CGATACGGGTTACTGATGATGAACATGCCCGGTTACTGGAACGTTGTGAGGGTAAACAACTGGCGGTATG
GATGCGGCGGGACCAGAGAAAAATCACTCAGGGTCAATGCCAGCGCTTCGTTAATACAGATGTAGGTGTT
CCACAGGGTAGCCAGCAGCATCCTGCGATGCAGATCCGGAACATAATGGTGCAGGGCGCTGACTTCCGCG
TTTCCAGACTTTACGAAACACGGAAACCGAAGACCATTCATGTTGTTGCTCAGGTCGCAGACGTTTTGCA
GCAGCAGTCGCTTCACGTTCGCTCGCGTATCGGTGATTCATTCTGCTAACCAGTAAGGCAACCCCGCCAG
CCTAGCCGGGTCCTCAACGACAGGAGCACGATCATGCGCACCCGTGGCCAGGACCCAACGCTGCCCGAGA
TGCGCCGCGTGCGGCTGCTGGAGATGGCGGACGCGATGGATATGTTCTGCCAAGGGTTGGTTTGCGCATT
CACAGTTCTCCGCAAGAATTGATTGGCTCCAATTCTTGGAGTGGTGAATCCGTTAGCGAGGTGCCGCCGG
CTTCCATTCAGGTCGAGGTGGCCCGGCTCCATGCACCGCGACGCAACGCGGGGAGGCAGACAAGGTATAG
GGCGGCGCCTACAATCCATGCCAACCCGTTCCATGTGCTCGCCGAGGCGGCATAAATCGCCGTGACGATC
AGCGGTCCAGTGATCGAAGTTAGGCTGGTAAGAGCCGCGAGCGATCCTTGAAGCTGTCCCTGATGGTCGT
CATCTACCTGCCTGGACAGCATGGCCTGCAACGCGGGCATCCCGATGCCGCCGGAAGCGAGAAGAATCAT
AATGGGGAAGGCCATCCAGCCTCGCGTCGCGAACGCCAGCAAGACGTAGCCCAGCGCGTCGGCCGCCATG
CCGGCGATAATGGCCTGCTTCTCGCCGAAACGTTTGGTGGCGGGACCAGTGACGAAGGCTTGAGCGAGGG
CGTGCAAGATTCCGAATACCGCAAGCGACAGGCCGATCATCGTCGCGCTCCAGCGAAAGCGGTCCTCGCC
GAAAATGACCCAGAGCGCTGCCGGCACCTGTCCTACGAGTTGCATGATAAAGAAGACAGTCATAAGTGCG
GCGACGATAGTCATGCCCCGCGCCCACCGGAAGGAGCTGACTGGGTTGAAGGCTCTCAAGGGCATCGGTC
GAGATCCCGGTGCCTAATGAGTGAGCTAACTTACATTAATTGCGTTGCGCTCACTGCCCGCTTTCCAGTC
GGGAAACCTGTCGTGCCAGCTGCATTAATGAATCGGCCAACGCGCGGGGAGAGGCGGTTTGCGTATTGGG
CGCCAGGGTGGTTTTTCTTTTCACCAGTGAGACGGGCAACAGCTGATTGCCCTTCACCGCCTGGCCCTGA
GAGAGTTGCAGCAAGCGGTCCACGCTGGTTTGCCCCAGCAGGCGAAAATCCTGTTTGATGGTGGTTAACG
GCGGGATATAACATGAGCTGTCTTCGGTATCGTCGTATCCCACTACCGAGATATCCGCACCAACGCGCAG
CCCGGACTCGGTAATGGCGCGCATTGCGCCCAGCGCCATCTGATCGTTGGCAACCAGCATCGCAGTGGGA
ACGATGCCCTCATTCAGCATTTGCATGGTTTGTTGAAAACCGGACATGGCACTCCAGTCGCCTTCCCGTT
CCGCTATCGGCTGAATTTGATTGCGAGTGAGATATTTATGCCAGCCAGCCAGACGCAGACGCGCCGAGAC
AGAACTTAATGGGCCCGCTAACAGCGCGATTTGCTGGTGACCCAATGCGACCAGATGCTCCACGCCCAGT
CGCGTACCGTCTTCATGGGAGAAAATAATACTGTTGATGGGTGTCTGGTCAGAGACATCAAGAAATAACG
CCGGAACATTAGTGCAGGCAGCTTCCACAGCAATGGCATCCTGGTCATCCAGCGGATAGTTAATGATCAG
CCCACTGACGCGTTGCGCGAGAAGATTGTGCACCGCCGCTTTACAGGCTTCGACGCCGCTTCGTTCTACC
ATCGACACCACCACGCTGGCACCCAGTTGATCGGCGCGAGATTTAATCGCCGCGACAATTTGCGACGGCG
CGTGCAGGGCCAGACTGGAGGTGGCAACGCCAATCAGCAACGACTGTTTGCCCGCCAGTTGTTGTGCCAC
GCGGTTGGGAATGTAATTCAGCTCCGCCATCGCCGCTTCCACTTTTTCCCGCGTTTTCGCAGAAACGTGG
CTGGCCTGGTTCACCACGCGGGAAACGGTCTGATAAGAGACACCGGCATACTCTGCGACATCGTATAACG
TTACTGGTTTCACATTCACCACCCTGAATTGACTCTCTTCCGGGCGCTATCATGCCATACCGCGAAAGGT
TTTGCGCCATTCGATGGTGTCCGGGATCTCGACGCTCTCCCTTATGCGACTCCTGCATTAGGAAGCAGCC
CAGTAGTAGGTTGAGGCCGTTGAGCACCGCCGCCGCAAGGAATGGTGCATGCAAGGAGATGGCGCCCAAC
AGTCCCCCGGCCACGGGGCCTGCCACCATACCCACGCCGAAACAAGCGCTCATGAGCCCGAAGTGGCGAG
CCCGATCTTCCCCATCGGTGATGTCGGCGATATAGGCGCCAGCAACCGCACCTGTGGCGCCGGTGATGCC
GGCCACGATGCGTCCGGCGTAGAGGATCGAGATCTCGATCCCGCGAAATTAATACGACTCACTATAGGGG
AATTGTGAGCGGATAACAATTCCCCACTAGTAATAATTTTGTTTAACTTTAAGAAGGAGATATACCATGG
AAACTGAAGAAGGTAAACTGGTAATCTGGATTAACGGCGATAAAGGCTATAACGGTCTCGCTGAAGTCGG
TAAGAAATTCGAGAAAGATACCGGAATTAAAGTCACCGTTGAGCATCCGGATAAACTGGAAGAGAAATTC
CCACAGGTTGCGGCAACTGGCGATGGCCCTGACATTATCTTCTGGGCACACGACCGCTTTGGTGGCTACG
CTCAATCTGGCCTGTTGGCTGAAATCACCCCGGACAAAGCGTTCCAGGACAAGCTGTATCCGTTTACCTG
GGATGCCGTACGTTACAACGGCAAGCTGATTGCTTACCCGATCGCTGTTGAAGCGTTATCGCTGATTTAT
AACAAAGACCTGCTGCCGAACCCGCCAAAAACCTGGGAAGAGATCCCGGCGCTGGATAAAGAACTGAAAG
CGAAAGGTAAGAGCGCCCTGATGTTCAACCTGCAAGAACCGTACTTCACCTGGCCGCTGATTGCTGCTGA
CGGGGGTTATGCGTTCAAGTATGAAAACGGCAAGTACGACATTAAAGACGTGGGCGTGGATAACGCTGGC
GCGAAAGCGGGTCTGACCTTCCTGGTTGACCTGATTAAAAACAAACACATGAATGCAGACACCGATTACT
CCATCGCAGAAGCTGCCTTTAATAAAGGCGAAACAGCGATGACCATCAACGGCCCGTGGGCATGGTCCAA
CATCGACACCAGCAAAGTGAATTATGGTGTAACGGTACTGCCGACCTTCAAGGGTCAACCATCCAAACCG
TTCGTTGGCGTGCTGAGCGCAGGTATTAACGCCGCCAGTCCGAACAAAGAGCTGGCAAAAGAGTTCCTCG
AAAACTATCTGCTGACTGATGAAGGTCTGGAAGCGGTTAATAAAGACAAACCGCTGGGTGCCGTAGCGCT
GAAGTCTTACGAGGAAGAGTTGGCGAAAGATCCACGTATTGCCGCCACGATGGAAAACGCCCAGAAAGGT
GAAATCATGCCGAACATCCCGCAGATGTCCGCTTTCTGGTATGCCGTGCGTACTGCGGTGATCAACGCCG
CCAGCGGTCGTCAGACTGTCGATGAAGCCCTTAAAGACGCGCAGACTGGTACCGGCAGCGGTGAAAACCT
TTACTTCCAGGGCCATATGCTCGAGCTTAAGGTAGCCAGCAACCCAGCATTTCCACAGCGCCTCCCACCC
CAGATATTCAACTCACCTTTCTCGTTGCCATCTGAACACCTTGCCCCTCCTCCCTTGAAATACCTGGCAC
CTGATGGAGCATGGACTTTTGCTAACTTGCAACAGAATCACCTAATGGGGCCAGGTTTTCCCTATGGCCT
ACCTCCATTGCCTCACAGGCCACCGCAGAACCCTTTTGTACAAATACAGAATCATCAACATGCTATTGGT
CAAGAGCCATTTCACCCATTGTCATCTCGAACAGTATCTTCTTCTTCGCTCCCTAGCTTAAGCTCAGTTC
AACCTTGTTCTGAAGAAGTAAGCACTCCTCAAGACAGTCTGGCTCAGTGTAAAGAGCTTCAGGACCACAG
TAACGGCGCTATGCAGTACAAACTTATCCTGAACGGTAAAACCCTGAAAGGTGAAACCACCACCGAAGCT
GTTGACGCTGCTACCGCGGAAAAAGTTTTCAAACAGTACGCTAACGACAACGGTGTTGACGGTGAATGGA
CCTACGACGACGCTACCAAAACCTACACCGTAACGGAAATGGGCAGCAGCCATCATCATCATCATCACTA
ATCTAGAGCTAGCCCTAGGAGATCCGGCTGCTAACAAAGCCCGAAAGGAAGCTGAGTTGGCTGCTGCCAC
CGCTGAGCAATAACTAGCATAACCCCTTGGGGCCTCTAAACGGGTCTTGAGGGGTTTTTTGCTGAAAGGA
GGAACTATATCCGGATATCCCGCAAGAGGCCCGGCAGTACCGGCATAACCAAGCCTATGCCTACAGCATC
CAGGGTGACGGTGCCGAGGATGACGATGAGCGCATTGTTAGATTTCATACACGGTGCCTGACTGCGTTAG
CAATTTAACTGTGATAAACTACCGCATTAAAGCTTATCGATGATAAGCTGTCAAACATGAGAA
Features (pLannotate 1.2.2; 22 found; start..end, strand, type, name):
    104..208     +  promoter       AmpR promoter: bla
    209..1069    +  CDS            AmpR: β-lactamase; bla; confers resistance to ampicillin, carbenicillin, and related antibiotics
   1240..1828    +  rep_origin     ori: high-copy-number ColE1/pMB1/pBR322/pUC origin of replication
   2014..2156    -  misc_feature   bom: basis of mobility region from pBR322
   2258..2449    -  CDS            rop: Rop protein, which maintains plasmids at low copy number; rop
   2466..2846    +  CDS            YPB1_ECOLX: Protein predicted: Swiss-Prot protein existence level 4. From Escherichia coli.
   3088..3712    -  CDS            TcR (fragment): tetracycline efflux protein; tet; confers resistance to tetracycline
   3727..3748    -  protein_bind   CAP binding site: CAP binding activates transcription in the presence of cAMP. E. coli catabolite activator protein
   3761..4843    -  CDS            lacI: lac repressor; lacI; The lac repressor binds to the lac operator to inhibit transcription in E. coli. This inhibition can be relieved by adding lactose or isopropyl-β-D-thiogalactopyranoside (IPTG).
   4844..4921    -  promoter       lacI promoter: lacI
   4929..5208    -  CDS            TcR (fragment): tetracycline efflux protein; tet; confers resistance to tetracycline
   5230..5248    +  promoter       T7 promoter: promoter for bacteriophage T7 RNA polymerase
   5249..5273    +  protein_bind   lac operator: The lac repressor binds to the lac operator to inhibit transcription in E. coli. This inhibition can be relieved by adding lactose or isopropyl-β-D-thiogalactopyranoside (IPTG). lac repressor encoded by lacI
   5288..5310    +  RBS            RBS: efficient ribosome binding site from bacteriophage T7 gene 10 (Olins and Rangwala, 1989)
   5321..6417    +  CDS            MBP (fragment): maltose binding protein from E. coli; malE (mutated); This version of the gene does not encode a signal sequence, so MBP will remain in the cytosol.
   6463..6864    +  CDS            HELZ (fragment): HELZ_HUMAN - Also known as DRHC, KIAA0054. Experimental evidence at protein level: Swiss-Prot protein existence level 1. May act as a helicase that plays a role in RNA metabolism in multiple tissues and organs within the developing embryo. From Homo sapiens (Human).
   6877..7034    +  CDS            GB1 (fragment): B1 domain of Streptococcal protein G effective as a solubilizing fusion partner (Cheng and Patel, 2004)
   7051..7067    +  CDS            capTEV™ (fragment): composite tag for in vivo biotinylation, TEV protease cleavage, and 6xHis tagging
   7097..7146    +  CDS            SET1 (fragment): solubility-enhancement tag derived from T7 phage gene 10B
   7154..7201    +  terminator     T7 terminator: transcription terminator for bacteriophage T7 RNA polymerase
   7224..7328    -  CDS            TcR (fragment): tetracycline efflux protein; tet; confers resistance to tetracycline
   7376..7404    -  promoter       tet promoter: E. coli promoter for tetracycline efflux protein gene
