[The description below was written by a language model from this plasmid's Addgene catalogue record and pLannotate feature annotations shown in this document.]
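Description:
pnEA-NvM-HsHelz_1643-1792del1746-1764-GB1His6_AH is a 7.4 kb bacterial expression plasmid for producing a fragment of human HELZ in E. coli. The catalogue lists the backbone as unknown, but the annotated features show a pBR322/pET-like architecture. It has a ColE1/pMB1-type origin accompanied by the bom region and the rop gene, which is consistent with the low copy number recorded. An ampicillin resistance cassette (bla with its own promoter) provides selection. Interrupted remnants of the tetracycline resistance gene and its promoter flank the expression region and are not expected to be functional.

Expression is driven by a T7 promoter followed by a lac operator and the T7 gene 10 ribosome binding site, with a T7 terminator downstream. A plasmid-borne lacI gene supplies repressor, so transcription depends on a host providing T7 RNA polymerase and is inducible with IPTG. The open reading frame begins with a cytosolic maltose binding protein lacking its signal sequence. This is followed by the HELZ segment, which covers residues 1643–1792 with an internal deletion of residues 1746–1764. A C-terminal GB1 solubility domain from streptococcal protein G comes next. The short hit annotated as a capTEV fragment most likely corresponds to the His6 tag named in the construct. The small SET1 fragment annotated before the terminator is probably residual vector sequence rather than a deliberate tag.

The dual MBP and GB1-His6 tagging supports solubility and affinity purification. The associated study concerns the direct interaction of HELZ with the CCR4-NOT complex, which suggests use as a deletion variant in binding assays, although the record does not state this. The depositor sequence may be theoretical.
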