Addgene plasmid #148892: pnEA-NvM-HsHelz_1643-1792del1746-1764-GB1His6_AH
Purpose: Bacterial Expression of HsHelz_1643-1792-del1746-1764
Depositing lab: Elisa Izaurralde. Depositing organization: Max Planck Institute for Developmental Biology. Publication: HELZ directly interacts with CCR4-NOT and causes decay of bound mRNAs. Hanet A, Rasch F, Weber R, Ruscica V, Fauser M, Raisch T, Kuzuoglu-Ozturk D, Chang CT, Bhandari D, Igreja C, Wohlbold L. Life Sci Alliance. 2019 Sep 30;2(5). pii: 2/5/e201900405. doi: 10.26508/lsa.201900405. Print 2019 Oct. PubMed 31570513.
Backbone
  Vector backbone: Unknown
  Vector type: Bacterial Expression
Growth in bacteria
  Bacterial resistance: Ampicillin, 100 μg/mL
  Growth temperature: 37°C
  Growth strain: DH5alpha
  Copy number: Low Copy
Gene/Insert
  Gene/Insert name: HsHelz_1643-1792-del1746-1764
  Species: H. sapiens (human)
  Entrez Gene: HELZ (a.k.a. DHRC, DRHC, HUMORF5)
  Cloning method: Unknown
Terms and licenses: Academic/Nonprofit Terms; Industry Terms: Not Available to Industry
Depositor comments: sequence according to the sequence of NCBI:NM_014877.3 or Uniprot.:P42694 Plasmids from this collection were made available to the research community and donated after the lab closed. Please note that the sequence provided by the depositing laboratory may be theoretical/predicted or based on Sanger sequencing results. There may be discrepancies between sequencing results obtained by Addgene and the depositor sequence. If an Addgene verified sequence is not available, please contact before placing your order to request that our lab fully sequence the plasmid.
How to cite: pnEA-NvM-HsHelz_1643-1792del1746-1764-GB1His6_AH was a gift from Elisa Izaurralde (Addgene plasmid # 148892 ; http://n2t.net/addgene:148892 ; RRID:Addgene_148892)
